>Addgene plasmid #121050 | p15aC-3D1D-5 | addgene full sequence | sequence record 237447 | Addgene NGS Result
TTACGCCCCGCCCTGCCACTCATCGCAGTACTGTTGTAATTCATTAAGCATTCTGCCGACATGGAAGCCA
TCACAAACGGCATGATGAACCTGAATCGCCAGCGGCATCAGCACCTTGTCGCCTTGCGTATAATATTTGC
CCATGGTGAAAACGGGGGCGAAGAAGTTGTCCATATTGGCCACGTTTAAATCAAAACTGGTGAAACTCAC
CCAGGGATTGGCTGAGACGAAAAACATATTCTCAATAAACCCTTTAGGGAAATAGGCCAGGTTTTCACCG
TAACACGCCACATCTTGCGAATATATGTGTAGAAACTGCCGGAAATCGTCGTGGTATTCACTCCAGAGCG
ATGAAAACGTTTCAGTTTGCTCATGGAAAACGGTGTAACAAGGGTGAACACTATCCCATATCACCAGCTC
ACCGTCTTTCATTGCCATACGGAACTCCGGATGAGCATTCATCAGGCGGGCAAGAATGTGAATAAAGGCC
GGATAAAACTTGTGCTTATTTTTCTTTACGGTCTTTAAAAAGGCCGTAATATCCAGCTGAACGGTCTGGT
TATAGGTACATTGAGCAACTGACTGAAATGCCTCAAAATGTTCTTTACGATGCCATTGGGATATATCAAC
GGTGGTATATCCAGTGATTTTTTTCTCCATACTCTTCCTTTTTCAATATTATTGAAGCATTTATCAGGGT
TATTGTCTCATGAGCGGATACATATTTGAATGTATTTAGAAAAATAAACAAATAGGGGTTCCGCGCACAT
TTCCCCGAAAAGTGCCACCTGACGTCTAAGAAACCATTATTATCATGACATTAACCTATAAAAATAGGCG
TATCACGAGGCCCTTTCGTCACACAGCTAACACCACGTCGTCCCTATCTGCTGCCCTAGGTCTATGAGTG
GTTGCTGGATAACTTTACGGGCATGCATAAGGCTCGTATAATATATTCAGGGAGACCACAACGGTTTCCC
TCTACAAATAATTTTGTTTAACTTTACAACACGAACGAAAAACATAAGGAGGTACATAATGCCTCCACGA
CCATCATCAGGTGAACTGTGGGGCATCCACTTGATGCCCCCAAGAATCCTAGTAGAATGTTTACTACCAA
ATGGAATGATAGTGACTTTAGAATGCCTCCGTGAGGCTACATTAATAACCATAAAGCATGAACTATTTAA
AGAAGCAAGAAAATACCCCCTCCATCAACTTCTTCAAGATGAATCTTCTTACATTTTCGTAAGTGTTACT
CAAGAAGCAGAAAGGGAAGAATTTTTTGATGAAACAAGACGACTTTGTGACCTTCGGCTTTTTCAACCCT
TTTTAAAAGTAATTGAACCAGTAGGCAACCGTGAAGAAAAGATCCTCAATCGAGAAATTGGTTTTGCTAT
CGGCATGCCAGTGTGTGAATTTGATATGGTTAAAGATCCAGAAGTACAGGACTTCCGAAGAAATATTCTG
AACGTTTGTAAAGAAGCTGTGGATCTTAGGGACCTCAATTCACCTCATAGTAGAGCAATGTATGTCTATC
CTCCAAATGTAGAATCTTCACCAGAATTGCCAAAGCACATATATAATAAATTAGATAAAGGGCAAATAAT
AGTGGTGATCTGGGTAATAGTTTCTCCAAATAATGACAAGCAGAAGTATACTCTGAAAATCAACCATGAC
TGTGTACCAGAACAAGTAATTGCTGAAGCAATCAGGAAAAAAACTCGAAGTATGTTGCTATCCTCTGAAC
AACTAAAACTCTGTGTTTTAGAATATCAGGGCAAGTATATTTTAAAAGTGTGTGGATGTGATGAATACTT
CCTAGAAAAATATCCTCTGAGTCAGTATAAGTATATAAGAAGCTGTATAATGCTTGGGAGGATGCCCAAT
TTGATGTTGATGGCTAAAGAAAGCCTTTATTCTCAACTGCCAATGGACTGTTTTACAATGCCATCTTATT
CCAGACGCATTTCCACAGCTACACCATATATGAATGGGGAAACATCTACAAAATCCCTTTGGGTTATAAA
TAGTGCACTCAGAATAAAAATTCTTTGTGCAACCTACGTGAATGTAAATATTCGAGACATTGATAAGATC
TATGTCCGAACAGGTATCTACCATGGAGGAGAACCCTTATGTGACAATGTGAACACTCAAAGAGTACCTT
GTTCCAATCCCAGGTGGAATGAATGGCTGAATTATGATATATACATTCCTGATCTTCCTCGTGCTGCTCG
ACTTTGCCTTTCCATTTGCTCTGTTAAAGGCCGAAAGGGTGCTAAAGAGGAACACTGTCCATTGGCATGG
GGAAATATAAACTTGTTTGATTACACAGACACTCTAGTATCTGGAAAAATGGCTTTGAATCTTTGGCCAG
TACCTCATGGATTAGAAGATTTGCTGAACCCTATTGGTGTTACTGGATCAAATCCAAATAAAGAAACTCC
ATGCTTAGAGTTGGAGTTTGACTGGTTCAGCAGTGTGGTAAAGTTCCCAGATATGTCAGTGATTGAAGAG
CATGCCAATTGGTCTGTATCCCGAGAAGCAGGATTTAGCTATTCCCACGCAGGACTGAGTAACAGACTAG
CTAGAGACAATGAATTAAGGGAAAATGACAAAGAACAGCTCAAAGCAATTTCTACACGAGATCCTCTCTC
TGAAATCACTAAGCAGGAGAAAGATTTTCTATGGAGTCACAGACACTATTGTGTAACTATCCCCGAAATT
CTACCCAAATTGCTTCTGTCTGTTAAATGGAATTCTAGAGATGAAGTAGCCCAGATGTATTGCTTGGTAA
AAGATTGGCCTCCAATCAAACCTGAACAGGCTATGGAACTTCTGGACTGTAATTACCCAGATCCTATGGT
TCGAGGTTTTGCTGTTCGGTGCTTGGAAAAATATTTAACAGATGACAAACTTTCTCAGTATTTAATTCAG
CTAGTACAGGTCCTAAAATATGAACAATATTTGGATAACTTGCTTGTGAGATTTTTACTGAAGAAAGCAT
TGACTAATCAAAGGATTGGGCACTTTTTCTTTTGGCATTTAAAATCTGAGATGCACAATAAAACAGTTAG
CCAGAGGTTTGGCCTGCTTTTGGAGTCCTATTGTCGTGCATGTGGGATGTATTTGAAGCACCTGAATAGG
CAAGTCGAGGCAATGGAAAAGCTCATTAACTTAACTGACATTCTCAAACAGGAGAAGAAGGATGAAACAC
AAAAGGTACAGATGAAGTTTTTAGTTGAGCAAATGAGGCGACCAGATTTCATGGATGCTCTACAGGGCTT
TCTGTCTCCTCTAAACCCTGCTCATCAACTAGGAAACCTCAGGCTTGAAGAGTGTCGAATTATGTCCTCT
GCAAAAAGGCCACTGTGGTTGAATTGGGAGAACCCAGACATCATGTCAGAGTTACTGTTTCAGAACAATG
AGATCATCTTTAAAAATGGGGATGATTTACGGCAAGATATGCTAACACTTCAAATTATTCGTATTATGGA
AAATATCTGGCAAAATCAAGGTCTTGATCTTCGAATGTTACCTTATGGTTGTCTGTCAATCGGTGACTGT
GTGGGACTTATTGAGGTGGTGCGAAATTCTCACACTATTATGCAAATTCAGTGCAAAGGCGGCTTGAAAG
GTGCACTGCAGTTCAACAGCCACACACTACATCAGTGGCTCAAAGACAAGAACAAAGGAGAAATATATGA
TGCAGCCATTGACCTGTTTACACGTTCATGTGCTGGATACTGTGTAGCTACCTTCATTTTGGGAATTGGA
GATCGTCACAATAGTAACATCATGGTGAAAGACGATGGACAACTGTTTCATATAGATTTTGGACACTTTT
TGGATCACAAGAAGAAAAAATTTGGTTATAAACGAGAACGTGTGCCATTTGTTTTGACACAGGATTTCTT
AATAGTGATTAGTAAAGGAGCCCAAGAATGCACAAAGACAAGAGAATTTGAGAGGTTTCAGGAGATGTGT
TACAAGGCTTATCTAGCTATTCGACAGCATGCCAATCTCTTCATAAATCTTTTCTCAATGATGCTTGGCT
CTGGAATGCCAGAACTACAATCTTTTGATGACATTGCATACATTCGAAAGACCCTAGCCTTAGATAAAAC
TGAGCAAGAGGCTTTGGAGTATTTCATGAAACAAATGAATGATGCACATCATGGTGGCTGGACAACAAAA
ATGGATTGGATCTTCCACACAATTAAACAGCATGCATTGAACTGATAAGGATCCTGATGAGTTAATAACA
GGCCTGCTGGTAATCGCAGGCCTTTTTATTTTTTTTTTTAGATCTAGCTTCATGTGGCAGGAGAAAAAAG
GCTGCACCGGTGCGTCAGCAGAATATGTGATACAGGATATATTCCGCTTCCTCGCTCACTGACTCGCTAC
GCTCGGTCGTTCGACTGCGGCGAGCGGAAATGGCTTACGAACGGGGCGGAGATTTCCTGGAAGATGCCAG
GAAGATACTTAACAGGGAAGTGAGAGGGCCGCGGCAAAGCCGTTTTTCCATAGGCTCCGCCCCCCTGACA
AGCATCACGAAATCTGACGCTCAAATCAGTGGTGGCGAAACCCGACAGGACTATAAAGATACCAGGCGTT
TCCCCCTGGCGGCTCCCTCGTGCGCTCTCCTGTTCCTGCCTTTCGGTTTACCGGTGTCATTCCGCTGTTA
TGGCCGCGTTTGTCTCATTCCACGCCTGACACTCAGTTCCGGGTAGGCAGTTCGCTCCAAGCTGGACTGT
ATGCACGAACCCCCCGTTCAGTCCGACCGCTGCGCCTTATCCGGTAACTATCGTCTTGAGTCCAACCCGG
AAAGACATGCAAAAGCACCACTGGCAGCAGCCACTGGTAATTGATTTAGAGGAGTTAGTCTTGAAGTCAT
GCGCCGGTTAAGGCTAAACTGAAAGGACAAGTTTTGGTGACTGCGCTCCTCCAAGCCAGTTACCTCGGTT
CAAAGAGTTGGTAGCTCAGAGAACCTTCGAAAAACCGCCCTGCAAGGCGGTTTTTTCGTTTTCAGAGCAA
GAGATTACGCGCAGACCAAAACGATCTCAAGAAGATCATCTTATTAATCAGATAAAATATTTCTAGATTT
CAGTGCAATTTATCTCTTCAAATGTAGCACCTGAAGTCAGCCCCATACGATATAAGTTGTAGCGGCCGCA
CACAGCTAACACCACGTCGTCCCTATCTGCTGCCCTAGGTCTATGAGTGGTTGCTGGATAACTTTACGGG
CATGCATAAGGCTCGTATAATATATTCAGGGAGACCACAACGGTTTCCCTCTACAAATAATTTTGTTTAA
CTTTGAGGGACTACAAAAGTACAAGTAAGGAGGTATACATGGAGCAGAAATTGATTAGCGAGGAAGATTT
GGGTAGCGACGGTAGCGCCGGTCCGAAAGCTAAAACTACCACACCATTGCAGGTATGTTTGTTTTACCCT
AACCTCATTGGCTACACACGCGTTATTCTTTCATTGATTTCCTTCTGCTTGCTCGGCCACTTTCCCATTG
CATTTTTATTTTGTTACATCATTGGTTTTGTGCTGGACGCGGTGGATGGCATGGTAGCGCGACGGTTTGG
CCAATGCACACAGTTTGGTGCAATACTTGATATGTTGACGGATCGGGCGTCAACGGCTGGTTTGATTGTT
GTGGTTGTGCAGGTATTACAACCGCTTCCACATTGGGGAGCCACTTCGCTTGCATGTCTTGTTTTCCTGG
ATATTTCTTCGCATTTCTGCGTCATGTACGTGTCGCTTTATGCTGGCCGTACTAGTCATAAGGACGTGAG
CAGCAGTATTTTTTCACTTCTGCGACTTTATTATACAAATCGTCCGTTTATGTGTGCACTTTGCGTCGGA
CAGGAACTTTTCTACTTAAACTTATATATGTACGGCGTGTATGGGATCGCTGAACCTGCGTTTCTGTTCT
TTATGGCTTTGACAGCCGCGTTGAGTGCTTTCAAGCAGGTGGTGAATGTGCAACAGCTGCTGGATAGCAT
GTATCATCTGGCGGTTCTGGATGCTGCGGGAAGCCGCCAGTAATCGCACTAGCCGCTATATTAAGGAGGT
AATAAATGGTGGAACAAAAGTTGATCAGCGAAGAAGACTTGGGCAGCGATGGTAGCGCGGGTGCGTCGGC
CTCCTCCGGGCCGTCGTCTTCGGTCGGTTTTTCATCCTTTGATCCCGCGGTCCCTTCCTGTACCTTGTCC
TCAGCATCTGGAATCAAGAGACCCATGGCATCTGAGGTGCCTTATGCCTCTGGCATGCCCATCAAGAAAA
TAGGCCATAGAAGTGTTGATTCCTCAGGAGAGACAACATATAAAAAGACAACCTCATCAGCCTTGAAAGG
TGCCATCCAGTTAGGCATTACCCACACTGTGGGGAGCCTGAGTACCAAACCAGAGCGTGATGTCCTCATG
CAAGATTTCTACGTGGTTGAGAGTATCTTCTTTCCCAGTGAAGGGAGCAACCTGACCCCTGCTCATCACT
ACAATGACTTTCGTTTCAAGACCTATGCACCTGTTGCCTTCCGCTACTTCCGGGAGCTATTTGGTATCCG
GCCCGATGATTACTTGTATTCCCTCTGCAGTGAGCCGCTGATTGAACTCTGTAGCTCTGGAGCTAGTGGT
TCCCTATTCTATGTGTCCAGCGACGATGAGTTCATTATTAAGACAGTCCAACATAAAGAGGCGGAATTTC
TGCAGAAGCTGCTTCCAGGATACTACATGAACCTCAACCAGAACCCTCGGACTTTGCTGCCTAAATTCTA
TGGACTGTACTGTGTGCAGGCAGGTGGCAAGAACATTCGGATTGTGGTGATGAACAATCTTTTACCAAGA
TCGGTAAAAATGCATATCAAATATGACCTCAAAGGCTCAACCTACAAACGGCGGGCTTCCCAGAAAGAGC
GAGAGAAGCCTCTTCCCACATTTAAAGACCTAGACTTCTTACAAGACATCCCTGATGGTCTTTTTTTGGA
TGCTGACATGTACAACGCTCTCTGTAAGACCCTGCAGCGTGACTGTTTGGTGCTGCAGAGCTTCAAGATA
ATGGATTACAGCCTCTTGATGTCAATCCATAATATAGATCATGCACAACGAGAGCCCTTAAGCAGTGAAA
CACAGTACTCAGTTGATACTCGAAGACCGGCCCCCCAAAAGGCTCTGTATTCCACAGCCATGGAATCCAT
CCAGGGAGAGGCTCGACGGGGTGGTACCATGGAGACTGATGACCATATGGGTGGCATCCCTGCCCGGAAT
AGTAAAGGGGAAAGGCTTCTGCTTTATATTGGCATCATTGACATTCTACAGTCTTACAGGTTTGTTAAGA
AGTTGGAGCACTCTTGGAAAGCCCTGGTACATGACGGAGACACTGTCTCAGTGCATCGCCCAGGCTTCTA
CGCTGAACGGTTCCAGCGCTTCATGTGCAACACAGTATTTAAGAAGATTCCCTTGAAGCCTTCTCCTTCC
AAAAAGTTTCGGTCTGGCTCATCTTTCTCTCGGCGAGCAGGCTCCAGTGGCAACTCCTGCATTACTTACC
AGCCATCGGTCTCTGGGGAACACAAGGCACAAGTGACAACAAAGGCAGAAGTGGAGCCAGGCGTTCACCT
TGGTCGTCCTGATGTTTTACCTCAGACTCCACCTTTGGAGGAAATCAGTGAGGGCTCGCCTATTCCTGAC
CCCAGTTTCTCACCTCTAGTTGGAGAGACTTTGCAAATGCTAACTACAAGTACAACCTTGGAAAAGCTTG
AAGTTGCAGAGTCAGAGTTCACCCATTAATAATAATGATGAGTTAATAACAGCCTGCTGGTAATCGCAGG
CCTTTTTATTTTTTTTTTTAGCTAGCAGCAGATTACGCGCAGAAAAAAAGGATCTCAAGAAGATCCTTTG
ATCTTATTCTACGGGGTCTGACGCTCAGTGGAACGAAAACTCACGTTAAGGGATTTTGGTCATGAGATTA
TCAAAAAGGATCTTCACCTAGATCCTTTTAAATTAAAAATGAAGTTTTAAATCAATCTAAAGTATATATG
AGTAAACTTGGTCTGACAG
Features (pLannotate 1.2.2; 7 found; start..end, strand, type, name):
      4..660     -  CDS            cat: CAT_ECOLX - Experimental evidence at protein level: Swiss-Prot protein existence level 1. This enzyme is an effector of chloramphenicol resistance in bacteria. From Escherichia coli. This protein is used as a marker in many commonly used cloning vectors, such as pACYC184.
    661..765     -  promoter       AmpR promoter: bla
   1039..4242    +  CDS            PIK3CA: PK3CA_HUMAN - Experimental evidence at protein level: Swiss-Prot protein existence level 1. Phosphoinositide-3-kinase (PI3K) phosphorylates phosphatidylinositol (PI) and its phosphorylated derivatives at position 3 of the inositol ring to produce 3-phosphoinositides (PubMed:15135396, PubMed:23936502, PubMed:28676499). Uses ATP and PtdIns(4,5)P2 (phosphatidylinositol 4,5-bisphosphate) to generate phosphatidylinositol 3,4,5-trisphosphate (PIP3) (PubMed:15135396, PubMed:28676499). PIP3 plays a key role by recruiting PH domain- containing proteins to the membrane, including AKT1 and PDPK1, activat
   4382..4437    -  rep_origin     RSF ori (fragment): Plasmids containing the RSF 1030 origin of replication can be propagated in E. coli cells that contain additional plasmids with compatible origins.
   4525..5070    -  rep_origin     p15A ori: Plasmids containing the medium-copy-number p15A origin of replication can be propagated in E. coli cells that contain a second plasmid with the ColE1 origin.
   6189..7796    +  CDS            PIP5K1A: PI51A_HUMAN - Experimental evidence at protein level: Swiss-Prot protein existence level 1. Catalyzes the phosphorylation of phosphatidylinositol 4- phosphate (PtdIns(4)P/PI4P) to form phosphatidylinositol 4,5- bisphosphate (PtdIns(4,5)P2/PIP2), a lipid second messenger that regulates several cellular processes such as signal transduction, vesicle trafficking, actin cytoskeleton dynamics, cell adhesion, and cell motility (PubMed:8955136, PubMed:21477596, PubMed:22942276). PtdIns(4,5)P2 can directly act as a second messenger or can be utilized as a precursor to generate other second messengers:
   7870..7913    -  rep_origin     CloDF13 ori (fragment): Plasmids containing the CloDF13 (CDF) origin of replication can be propagated in E. coli cells that contain additional plasmids with compatible origins.
