[The description below was written by a language model from this plasmid's Addgene catalogue record and pLannotate feature annotations shown in this document.]
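Description:
p15aC-3D1D-5 is a low-copy bacterial expression plasmid of about 8.1 kb built on the p15aC backbone. It replicates in E. coli from a p15A origin, which is compatible with ColE1-type plasmids, and is selected with chloramphenicol through a cat gene that the annotation places downstream of a bla (AmpR) promoter. Two very short matches to the RSF and CloDF13 origins are also annotated. They are only fragments and probably reflect sequence similarity or cloning remnants rather than functional origins.

The payload is a set of eukaryotic phosphoinositide-metabolising enzymes meant to be co-expressed in a bacterium that lacks these lipids. The catalogue lists three inserts. The first is an N-terminally myc-tagged phosphatidylinositol synthase (PIS) from Trypanosoma brucei, which would supply phosphatidylinositol. The second is an N-terminally myc-tagged human PI4P 5-kinase type 1α (PIP5K1A), which converts PI4P to PI(4,5)P2. The third is the untagged human class IA PI3K catalytic subunit p110α (PIK3CA) carrying the E545K substitution, derived from an earlier p110α E545K plasmid, which phosphorylates PI(4,5)P2 to PIP3.

The feature table confirms the PIK3CA and PIP5K1A coding sequences. It does not annotate PIS or the myc tags, although an unannotated stretch between the p15A origin and PIP5K1A could hold PIS. The record is also inconsistent about the enzymes: the purpose line names "PI4K" and "PI3P5K", and PI4Kβ appears as an alternative name for the PI3K insert, but no PI4K gene is annotated. The promoters driving the inserts are not stated. The associated work uses E. coli as a platform for reconstituting and studying phosphoinositide synthesis pathways.
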