Addgene plasmid #121050: p15aC-3D1D-5
Purpose: Bacterial expression of PIS, PI4K and PI3P5K mutant E545K
Depositing lab: Sanford Simon. Depositing organization: Rockefeller University. Publication: Escherichia coli as a platform for the study of phosphoinositide biology. Botero S, Chiaroni-Clarke R, Simon SM. Sci Adv. 2019 Mar 27;5(3):eaat4872. doi: 10.1126/sciadv.aat4872. eCollection 2019 Mar. PubMed 30944849.
Backbone
  Vector backbone: p15aC
  Vector type: Bacterial Expression
Growth in bacteria
  Bacterial resistance: Chloramphenicol, 25 μg/mL
  Growth temperature: 30°C
  Growth strain: DH5alpha
  Copy number: Low Copy
Gene/Insert 1
  Gene/Insert name: PIS (alt names: phosphatidyl inositol synthase; phosphatidylinositol synthase; PI synthase)
  Species: Trypanosome brucei
  Tag / fusion protein: myc (N terminal on insert)
Gene/Insert 2
  Gene/Insert name: phosphatidylinositol 4-phosphate 5-kinase (alt names: phosphatidylinositol 4-phosphate 5-kinase type-1 α isoform 2; PI4P5Kα; PI4P5K)
  Species: H. sapiens (human)
  Tag / fusion protein: myc (N terminal on insert)
Gene/Insert 3
  Gene/Insert name: phosphatidylinositol 3-kinase catalytic subunit p110α of class IA E545K (alt names: PI3K-E545K; phosphatidyl inositol 4-kinase β; PI4Kβ)
  Species: Homo sapiens
  Tag / fusion protein: none
Resource information
  A portion of this plasmid was derived from a plasmid made by: RCAS(A) human p110 alpha E545K (Plasmid #52211)
Terms and licenses: Academic/Nonprofit Terms; Industry Terms: Not Available to Industry
How to cite: p15aC-3D1D-5 was a gift from Sanford Simon (Addgene plasmid # 121050 ; http://n2t.net/addgene:121050 ; RRID:Addgene_121050)
